>Addgene plasmid #109646 | actc1b-mKate2-rab4a | depositor full sequence | sequence record 206583 | Full Sequence
CCACCTAAATTGTAAGCGTTAATATTTTGTTAAAATTCGCGTTAAATTTTTGTTAAATCAGCTCATTTTT
TAACCAATAGGCCGAAATCGGCAAAATCCCTTATAAATCAAAAGAATAGACCGAGATAGGGT
[37 nt withheld, positions 133-169]
AAAGAACGTGGACTCCAACGTCAAAGG
[32 nt withheld, positions 197-228]
GCTGGCTAAGAACTCATCAGCCTCCCCGGTCCATCTACCCACGTACCAATGCACCAATTGGCCACAATGA
CGGCTACTACATGGTGCCATTCCTTCCTCTTTATAGGAATGGAGACTACCTCCTGTCCAACAAGGCTCTT
GGATACGAGTACGCCTACCTGTTGGACCCAGGTCATTGCACAACACCAGAAATGCCCTCTGATCTGCAAA
AGACGTGAATATCTGTTCAGACACCCATATCCACTCTGTTCCACACAGGTCAGAGGTTTGTCCAGGAGTT
CTTGACAGAGGTGTAAAAAGTACTCAAAAATTTTACTCAAGTGAAAGTACAAGTACTTAGGGAAAATTTT
ACTCAATTAAAAGTAAAAGTATCTGGCTAGAATCTTACTTGAGTAAAAGTAAAAAAGTACTCCATTAAAA
TTGTACTTGAGTATTAAGGAAGTAAAAGTAAAAGCAAGAAAGAAAACTAGAGATTCTTGTTTAAGCTTTT
AATCTCAAAAAACATTAAATGAAATGCATACAAGGTTTTATCCTGCTTTAGAACTGTTTGTATTTAATTA
TCAAACTATAAGACAGACAATCTAATGCCAGTACACGCTACTCAAAGTTGTAAAACCTCAGATTTAACTT
CAGTAGAAGCTGATTCTCAAAATTGTTAGTGTCAAGCCTAGCTCTTTTGGGGCTGAAAAGCAATCCTGCA
GTGCTGAAAAGCCTCTCACAGGCAGCCGATGCGGGAAGAGGTGTATTAGTCTTGATAGAGAGGCTGCAAA
TAGCAGGAAACGTGAGCAGAGACTCCCTGGTGTCTGAAACACAGGCCAGATGGGCCCTCGAGCAGGAAAC
AGCTATGACCATGATTACGCCAAGCTATCAACTTTGTATAGAAAAGTTGGCACGCGCAGATTCCGTGTGG
GCCTGGTAATATCTTACCATTTTAAGCTATTTTAAGATTAGGGAAAAAAATTAAATAAAACTACTTTAAA
ATTACTTTCCTTAAAAAGCAACATATTTATTTAGTTTTTGTTTAACTGGCTCAAGATTGTAATATTTTAC
TTTTACATGTTTTTTTTAAGTACCTAAATGTGTTCAAAAGTAAAGTATGTTATTGTTTTTTTTTTTTTAA
TGTTAGCTAAGCTTTAAATTGTAATATATTACTTTTAAAAGTGACTTTTTAAAAATGTAAATAAAAAAGT
AACTATAAATGTGTAATGCATGTTATTTCTGTGGGTTTTTTAATTTTCATCTCAACTGGGCTTACAATTT
TAACATAATAAAAATCAAATCAAATCAAATCAGGCCCTTATTTGTCACATACACTCTTGTATACTGAAAT
AAACTAAATGTTGAGAAAAATTTAAATACACCAAAATAACGCATACCTTTTTTGTAATTACCTAAGTAAA
ACATTTAGTTCCTTTTTTAAGTGACTCAAGATTGTAATCTATTAATTGTAAAAGATAAAACTAGTGATCA
ATCTGACGTGCTTCTATGCAGCCTGTGAGATTAATTGTGATGTTTAATTATTAAACAATTTAAATGGATC
AAACATTTCACATGTGCTTATTGTGTCCAACAAAACCAGCAGAAGCACTTAAAAATATTGCATGACAACA
TGAGTTTTTAATGTAAATTATATATACTTCCTAAACGAAGTTAATCATATTTTCTAAAATAATAATGTCA
TTGAAATATTTAAATAAATGATAANCTTTAGTTGATTCAACATAAAATTGAAAGCAATAAGGACTTTTTT
TTTTTTACAGCGGTGAAGCAAAAGCNTGNAAATAATCATATAAATATAATAAATAAATAAATAAAATAAT
GGTTCTTGGTGCAAATATGAACACTTTAAATAAATATAGAATAAATATGATCAATAAGTCATAACGACGT
GTTTTATGTTGATTATAATTTAAACATGTTTCTAACGCAAGTTTTAAAAACTGTTTTAAAGTATTATTTT
AAGTTATAAGATCAATTTGACTCAACATTTTGTAGTGAAAATATGTTGTGTAAAATTAATATAATATACA
CTATAAAAATGCAAGGTTCCACACAATTCATTCATGTTGTCCCAACACAAATCGATTAAGTTAACAAATA
TATGTGGATTGAACATAAAAAATTAAGTTGTCCCAATGAAATCTCAAGAATTGTGTTGTTTCAGCTCATT
TTAAATAAGTAGTTTTAACAAGTAAAAAATAACATATTTTTGAGTGTGTATATATATATATTTATATATT
ACAAAATATAATAATATAAAATGTAAAAGATATAAACCATGCTACATATATTTAAGAGCTATTTTGCACA
TTACTTTTTTGCAAGCCATTTGAGTGTTTTTTTACAAATATATATTAGCTAAATATACAATATCTTAAAT
ATACAATTAATCAGACATGCAAAAAATGCATTTAACCTACATAAAAATACATGATCAACATATGTTTTAT
GCTGATTACAACTAAATCAAACGTAATGAAATTAATTTATAAAAGCGATTTAAATATGTCAATATTTTAA
GTTAAAATCACTTGAAACCTACTATAAATGAACTTAAATTTAAAAAATCTCCTTTAATTCCAATGCAGCA
CTGTTGTTTTTTCAGCTGAGGACCCCCGGTGCAGATGGTTGGCCCCCGGCCCGCTATTCTAAGGAAGCCT
TTCTTAATTTTAGGGCGGCGCTGCATGCGCTCAGATCAGATTCACGGGTGGAGAGGGTTATTTTCTCTTT
TTTATTTTTTCTTGCCTGCTCATATTTGGGCCTGTGTGAACCCCAGGCTCCGCCTCGGCCCCCAGGAGCC
GCTCTTATTTAAAGGGGATCCTCGCCTTCAGTCTTCGTCCCAGTGGAAGCATCAGTCTTGTGATAACAAC
TTGGTGAGTCCTACAGACCAGCGCTCGACTCTAGGCTTTAAATGCATTGATTTCTCTGGATTAGCTACCG
GGAGAGTTTTAACTTTGCTTATTAGTCTTGTGCTTGAACTGCTAGGTTTAAAGAGGGTTTTCTCTAATGC
ATGCATGAAGCGACAGCTGAAAACCAGAAATAGAGCGTTTGTCCTCCTGTTAAACTCTAGCCTTTCTTTG
GCATTTGTCAGTCCGAGTCTTCAGCTGCCGGCAGGAGATTGGGTTTCAGTAACACTTGCTGAGCACAAAC
TACACGTGCTTCCTTCAGATTTAATTCATTATTAATCATTCTAGATTTAAATGATCTTCTTACTCATTGC
TGATTATTTTAGCCTTGCGGAGCAGATTAAATGAGCACGTGTTTATTAAGATTGATTTAAATATAATTAA
TATTTCACCACTGTAGTTTTAAAATTGCCTTCTAAGTCATGGTTGATTTTTAATAGGTATCGGCTCTAAT
TAGATTACTATTTTGGTTTTTAAATGTTATTTCTATTTCATTTGTAGGCTCGTTTTTAATGTGATTTTAT
TAGATTCTAGTTTTAAAATCATCTTTTAGCCTTACTGAGCAGACTGAATGAACATGTTTCATTAAGATTA
ACTTCATTATAGTTAATTATTTAATCATTCTAGTGGATTATAAATCAGCTCTATTTAAATTGATTGTCGT
GTTTATTTCTATTTGATTTTTGATTATTTTTTAAGGTCGTTTTTATGTGATTTTTCCCCGATTCTAATTT
TAAACTAATTGTTTGATTTTTATATGATTCGACTCTTTTTAAATGAATTGTTTTGCTTTTTTTATTGAGC
ATATATATATATTATACAATTTCAATCAACAATTGTTGTGCTTTTTAAATGTTGTTTCTATTTCATTTCT
AGGGTCGATTTTATTCGATTCTAGTTTTAAAATCGTGATTTCTAACTCCTAACCTTACTGAGCAGACTGA
ATGAACATGTTTCATCAAGATTAACTTCATTATAGTTAATTATTGAATCGGGCTAGTGGTTTATAAATCA
GCTCTATTATAAATTAATTGTCATCATTATTTCTATTTAATTTTTATTATTTTTTTAGGATTATTTTTAA
GGGATTTTTTTCACGTTCTAGTTTTAAACTCAATGCTCATTACTGCTCACCCTTGCTGAGCAGTCTTTCG
TTAAGATTAAATTAATTAATAACCCATTCTAGTTTTAAAACAGTGTCTTAAGGCATAGCTGATATTTTAC
AAGTTTACTATTTAATATATCTCCATTTCTTTTTTTAGGGTCGATTTCATCTGATTTGATTAATTTTTAT
TATCTTCACTAAGCTTTTTGTTCTAGGTTTTATTCTCAGTATTATTACTGTTATATTTGAACTGAATTTC
TCCTCATAGTTTATTCATTTTATTTATTTATTTTTTGTTTATTCGCTATTTTGTATTTTAGTTTTTAATT
AGAAATTTTATTAGAATCGTTTTGAACTAGTTTTTATGCACTCTAACATTAATATTAAATCATAACTATT
ATTTTTATTATAATTTATTTGTGTTTATCTTTTTGTGTAGCTTTCATGTGTTTTTATTTTAGTTTTATTA
TGTTTGCATTGAATTTTTTGGACTAGTTTATATAACGATATACAGAAAAGCCATGACAACAAATGTTTTT
ATAATACCTATTAAGTATAAGCTAATCAGATTTCCACTATTCTGTTCAAAGTTAACATTATTAGCCATTC
TGATGGATCATTTGACATTTGTCATATGTCTTTATGAACACTGCTCTTTCAGATGCCACTTTTAAAGCTG
TTTTTTACAGTAAATGAACGTTTATTATTATGACATTATTTCCTAAGGCCTCTAGAGTACAGCAGGATGT
GGCGTGTGCATTACTGTGTAATTATGCTGACTGTAAATGTGCATTTATAGACTGTCAGCATGTCTGACTG
TGCGCTGTTGTGATTTGTCCTGCACAGACCAAGGCAAGTTTGTACAAAAAAGCAGGCTGCCACCATGGTG
AGCGAGCTGATTAAGGAGAACATGCACATGAAGCTGTACATGGAGGGCACCGTGAACAACCACCACTTCA
AGTGCACATCCGAGGGCGAAGGCAAGCCCTACGAGGGCACCCAGACCATGAGAATCAAGGCGGTCGAGGG
CGGCCCTCTCCCCTTCGCCTTCGACATCCTGGCTACCAGCTTCATGTACGGCAGCAAAACCTTCATCAAC
CACACCCAGGGCATCCCCGACTTCTTTAAGCAGTCCTTCCCCGAGGGCTTCACATGGGAGAGAGTCACCA
CATACGAAGACGGGGGCGTGCTGACCGCTACCCAGGACACCAGCCTCCAGGACGGCTGCCTCATCTACAA
CGTCAAGATCAGAGGGGTGAACTTCCCATCCAACGGCCCTGTGATGCAGAAGAAAACACTCGGCTGGGAG
GCCTCCACCGAGACCCTGTACCCCGCTGACGGCGGCCTGGAAGGCAGAGCCGACATGGCCCTGAAGCTCG
TGGGCGGGGGCCACCTGATCTGCAACTTGAAGACCACATACAGATCCAAGAAACCCGCTAAGAACCTCAA
GATGCCCGGCGTCTACTATGTGGACAGAAGACTGGAAAGAATCAAGGAGGCCGACAAAGAGACCTACGTC
GAGCAGCACGAGGTGGCTGTGGCCAGATACTGCGACCTCCCTAGCAAACTGGGGCACAGAGACCCAGCTT
TCTTGTACAAAGTGGTGTCAGAGACATACGATTTCTTGTTTAAGTTTCTTGTGATTGGGAATGCTGGAAC
AGGAAAATCCTGTCTTCTTCATCAGTTCATAGAAAAAAGATTCAAAGATGACTCAAATCACACTATTGGG
GTTGAATTTGGTTCGAAGATAATCAGCGTGGTCAATAAGTTTGTAAAGCTCCAGATCTGGGACACAGCAG
GACAGGAGCGTTTCAGGTCTGTAACTAGGAGTTATTACAGAGGCGCAGCAGGGGCTCTTCTAGTCTATGA
CATCACTAGTCGAGAAACATACAACGCTCTAACCAACTGGCTGACAGATGCCCGGATGTTGGCCAGTCAG
AACATAGTGATCATACTATGTGGAAACAAGAAGGATCTGGATGCTGACCGCGAGGTGACCTTTCTGGAGG
CTTCACGCTTCGCTCAGGAGAATGAGCTTATGTTTTTGGAGACCAGTGCTCTGACAGGGGAGAATGTGGA
GGAAGCTTTCGTCCAGTGTGCTCGAAAAATCCTTAACAAAATTGAATCAGGAGAGCTGGACCCAGAGCGG
ATGGGTTCAGGAATCCAGTATGGAGACGCGGCTCTTCGACAGCTGCGTTCACCCAGACGGGCACAAGCCG
AGAGCATCCAGGAGTGTGGCTGTTAACACACGTCCCTCTGAACAGACAACTTTATTATACATAGTTGATA
ATTCACTGGCCGTCGTTTTACGGTACCATCGATGATGATCCAGACATGATAAGATACATTGATGAGTTTG
GACAAACCACAACTAGAATGCAGTGAAAAAAATGCTTTATTTGTGAAATTTGTGATGCTATTGCTTTATT
TGTAACCATTATAAGCTGCAATAAACAAGTTAACAACAACAATTGCATTCATTTTATGTTTCAGGTTCAG
GGGGAGGTGTGGGAGGTTTTTTAAAGCAAGTAAAACCTCTACAAATGTGGTATGGCTGATTATGATCCTC
TAGATCAGATCTGCGAAGATACGGCCACGGGTGCTCTTGATCCTGTGGCTGATTTTGGACTGTGCTGCTC
GCAGCTGCTGATGAATCACATACTTCCTCCATTTTCTTCCACTGATTGACTGTTATAATTTCCCTAATTT
CCAGGTCAAGGTGCTGTGCATTGTGGTAATAGATGTGACATGACGTCACTTCCAAAGGACCAATGAACAT
GTCTGACCAATTTCATATAATGTGAAAACGATTTTCATAGGCAGAATAAATAACATTTAAATTAAACTGG
GCATCAGCGCAATTCAATTGGTTTGGTAATAGCAAGGGAAAATAGAATGAAGTGATCTCCAAAAAATAAG
TACTTTTTGACTGTAAATAAAATTGTAAGGAGTAAAAAGTACTTTTTTTTCTAAAAAAATGTAATTAAGT
AAAAGTAAAAGTATTGATTTTTAATTGTACTCAAGTAAAGTAAAAATCCCCAAAAATAATACTTAAGTAC
AGTAATCAAGTAAAATTACTCAAGTACTTTACACCTCTGGTTCTTGACCCCCTACCTTCAGCAAGCCCAG
CAGATCCACTAGTTCTAGAGCGGCCGCCACCGCGGTGGAGCTCCAGCTTTTGTTCCCTTTAGTGAGGGTT
AATTGCGCGCTTGGCGTAATCATGGTCATAGCTGTTTCCTGTGTGAAATTGTTATCCGCTCACAATTCCA
CACAACATACGAGCCGGAAGCATAAAGTGTAAAGCCTGGGGTGCCTAATGAGTGAGCTAACTCACATTAA
TTGCGTTGCGCTCACTGCCCGCTTTCCAGTCGGGAAACCTGTCGTGCCAGCTGCATTAATGAATCGGCCA
ACGCGCGGGGAGAGGCGGTTTGCGTATTGGGCGCTCTTCCGCTTCCTCGCTCACTGACTCGCTGCGCTCG
GTCGTTCGGCTGCGGCGAGCGGTATCAGCTCACTCAAAGGCGGTAATACGGTTATCCACAGAATCAGGGG
ATAACGCAGGAAAGAACATGTGAGCAAAAGGCCAGCAAAAGGCCAGGAACCGTAAAAAGGCCGCGTTGCT
GGCGTTTTTCCATAGGCTCCGCCCCCCTGACGAGCATCACAAAAATCGACGCTCAAGTCAGAGGTGGCGA
AACCCGACAGGACTATAAAGATACCAGGCGTTTCCCCCTGGAAGCTCCCTCGTGCGCTCTCCTGTTCCGA
CCCTGCCGCTTACCGGATACCTGTCCGCCTTTCTCCCTTCGGGAAGCGTGGCGCTTTCTCATAGCTCACG
CTGTAGGTATCTCAGTTCGGTGTAGGTCGTTCGCTCCAAGCTGGGCTGTGTGCACGAACCCCCCGTTCAG
CCCGACCGCTGCGCCTTATCCGGTAACTATCGTCTTGAGTCCAACCCGGTAAGACACGACTTATCGCCAC
TGGCAGCAGCCACTGGTAACAGGATTAGCAGAGCGAGGTATGTAGGCGGTGCTACAGAGTTCTTGAAGTG
GTGGCCTAACTACGGCTACACTAGAAGGACAGTATTTGGTATCTGCGCTCTGCTGAAGCCAGTTACCTTC
GGAAAAAGAGTTGGTAGCTCTTGATCCGGCAAACAAACCACCGCTGGTAGCGGTGGTTTTTTTGTTTGCA
AGCAGCAGATTACGCGCAGAAAAAAAGGATCTCAAGAAGATCCTTTGATCTTTTCTACGGGGTCTGACGC
TCAGTGGAACGAAAACTCACGTTAAGGGATTTTGGTCATGAGATTATCAAAAAGGATCTTCACCTAGATC
CTTTTAAATTAAAAATGAAGTTTTAAATCAATCTAAAGTATATATGAGTAAACTTGGTCTGACAGTTACC
AATGCTTAATCAGTGAGGCACCTATCTCAGCGATCTGTCTATTTCGTTCATCCATAGTTGCCTGACTCCC
CGTCGTGTAGATAACTACGATACGGGAGGGCTTACCATCTGGCCCCAGTGCTGCAATGATACCGCGAGAC
CCACGCTCACCGGCTCCAGATTTATCAGCAATAAACCAGCCAGCCGGAAGGGCCGAGCGCAGAAGTGGTC
CTGCAACTTTATCCGCCTCCATCCAGTCTATTAATTGTTGCCGGGAAGCTAGAGTAAGTAGTTCGCCAGT
TAATAGTTTGCGCAACGTTGTTGCCATTGCTACAGGCATCGTGGTGTCACGCTCGTCGTTTGGTATGGCT
TCATTCAGCTCCGGTTCCCAACGATCAAGGCGAGTTACATGATCCCCCATGTTGTGCAAAAAAGCGGTTA
GCTCCTTCGGTCCTCCGATCGTTGTCAGAAGTAAGTTGGCCGCAGTGTTATCACTCATGGTTATGGCAGC
ACTGCATAATTCTCTTACTGTCATGCCATCCGTAAGATGCTTTTCTGTGACTGGTGAGTACTCAACCAAG
TCATTCTGAGAATAGTGTATGCGGCGACCGAGTTGCTCTTGCCCGGCGTCAATACGGGATAATACCGCGC
CACATAGCAGAACTTTAAAAGTGCTCATCATTGGAAAACGTTCTTCGGGGCGAAAACTCTCAAGGATCTT
ACCGCTGTTGAGATCCAGTTCGATGTAACCCACTCGTGCACCCAACTGATCTTCAGCATCTTTTACTTTC
ACCAGCGTTTCTGGGTGAGCAAAAACAGGAAGGCAAAATGCCGCAAAAAAGGGAATAAGGGCGACACGGA
AATGTTGAATACTCATACTCTTCCTTTTTCAATATTATTGAAGCATTTATCAGGGTTATTGTCTCATGAG
CGGATACATATTTGAATGTATTTAGAAAAATAAACAAATAGGGGTTCCGCGCACATTTCCCCGAAAAGTG
Features (pLannotate 1.2.2; 21 found; start..end, strand, type, name):
      7..228     -  rep_origin     M13 ori (fragment) (sequence partly withheld): M13 bacteriophage origin of replication; arrow indicates direction of (+) strand synthesis
    228..515     +  CDS            tyr (fragment) (sequence partly withheld): TYRO_ORYLA - Also known as tyro. Experimental evidence at transcript level: Swiss-Prot protein existence level 2. This is a copper-containing oxidase that functions in the formation of pigments such as melanins and other polyphenolic compounds. From Oryzias latipes (Japanese rice fish) (Japanese killifish).
   1097..1117    +  protein_bind   attB4: mutant version of attB; core recombination site for the Gateway® BP reaction BP Clonase™
   2025..2041    -  promoter       copia promoter (fragment): strong promoter from the Drosophila transposable element copia (Sinclair et al., 1986)
   5093..5113    +  protein_bind   attB1: mutant version of attB; core recombination site for the Gateway® BP reaction BP Clonase™
   5123..5818    +  CDS            mKate2: mKate2 is a basic (constitutively fluorescent) red fluorescent protein published in 2009, derived from Entacmaea quadricolor. It is reported to be a rapidly-maturing monomer with moderate acid sensitivity.
   5820..5844    -  protein_bind   attB2: mutant version of attB; recombination site for the Gateway® BP reaction BP Clonase™
   5846..6481    +  CDS            RAB4A: RAB4A_HUMAN - Also known as RAB4. Experimental evidence at protein level: Swiss-Prot protein existence level 1. Small GTPase which cycles between an active GTP-bound and an inactive GDP-bound state (PubMed:15907487, PubMed:16034420). Involved in protein transport (PubMed:29425100). Plays a role in vesicular traffic. Mediates VEGFR2 endosomal trafficking to enhance VEGFR2 signaling (PubMed:29425100). Acts as a regulator of platelet alpha- granule release during activation and aggregation of platelets (By similarity). From Homo sapiens (Human).
   6505..6525    -  protein_bind   attB3: mutant version of attB; core recombination site for the Gateway® BP reaction BP Clonase™
   6529..6549    +  CDS            lacZα (fragment): LacZα fragment of β-galactosidase; lacZ fragment
   6565..6699    -  polyA_signal   SV40 poly(A) signal: SV40 polyadenylation signal
   6722..6805    -  CDS            large T antigen (fragment): large T antigen from SV40 (simian virus 40)
   7371..7411    -  misc_feature   MCS (fragment): pBluescript multiple cloning site
   7424..7442    -  promoter       T3 promoter: promoter for bacteriophage T3 RNA polymerase
   7487..7503    -  protein_bind   lac operator: The lac repressor binds to the lac operator to inhibit transcription in E. coli. This inhibition can be relieved by adding lactose or isopropyl-β-D-thiogalactopyranoside (IPTG). lac repressor encoded by lacI
   7511..7541    -  promoter       lac promoter: promoter for the E. coli lac operon
   7556..7577    -  protein_bind   CAP binding site: CAP binding activates transcription in the presence of cAMP. E. coli catabolite activator protein
   7590..7682    -  CDS            lacI (fragment): lac repressor; lacI; The lac repressor binds to the lac operator to inhibit transcription in E. coli. This inhibition can be relieved by adding lactose or isopropyl-β-D-thiogalactopyranoside (IPTG).
   7865..8453    -  rep_origin     ori: high-copy-number ColE1/pMB1/pBR322/pUC origin of replication
   8624..9484    -  CDS            AmpR: β-lactamase; bla; confers resistance to ampicillin, carbenicillin, and related antibiotics
   9485..9589    -  promoter       AmpR promoter: bla
