>Addgene plasmid #109646 | actc1b-mKate2-rab4a | addgene full sequence | sequence record 221274 | Addgene NGS Result
GCAAGTTTGTACAAAAAAGCAGGCTGCCACCATGGTGAGCGAGCTGATTAAGGAGAACATGCACATGAAG
CTGTACATGGAGGGCACCGTGAACAACCACCACTTCAAGTGCACATCCGAGGGCGAAGGCAAGCCCTACG
AGGGCACCCAGACCATGAGAATCAAGGCGGTCGAGGGCGGCCCTCTCCCCTTCGCCTTCGACATCCTGGC
TACCAGCTTCATGTACGGCAGCAAAACCTTCATCAACCACACCCAGGGCATCCCCGACTTCTTTAAGCAG
TCCTTCCCCGAGGGCTTCACATGGGAGAGAGTCACCACATACGAAGACGGGGGCGTGCTGACCGCTACCC
AGGACACCAGCCTCCAGGACGGCTGCCTCATCTACAACGTCAAGATCAGAGGGGTGAACTTCCCATCCAA
CGGCCCTGTGATGCAGAAGAAAACACTCGGCTGGGAGGCCTCCACCGAGACCCTGTACCCCGCTGACGGC
GGCCTGGAAGGCAGAGCCGACATGGCCCTGAAGCTCGTGGGCGGGGGCCACCTGATCTGCAACTTGAAGA
CCACATACAGATCCAAGAAACCCGCTAAGAACCTCAAGATGCCCGGCGTCTACTATGTGGACAGAAGACT
GGAAAGAATCAAGGAGGCCGACAAAGAGACCTACGTCGAGCAGCACGAGGTGGCTGTGGCCAGATACTGC
GACCTCCCTAGCAAACTGGGGCACAGAGACCCAGCTTTCTTGTACAAAGTGGTGTCAGAGACATACGATT
TCTTGTTTAAGTTTCTTGTGATTGGGAATGCTGGAACAGGAAAATCCTGTCTTCTTCATCAGTTCATAGA
AAAAAGATTCAAAGATGACTCAAATCACACTATTGGGGTTGAATTTGGTTCGAAGATAATCAGCGTGGTC
AATAAGTTTGTAAAGCTCCAGATCTGGGACACAGCAGGACAGGAGCGTTTCAGGTCTGTAACTAGGAGTT
ATTACAGAGGCGCAGCAGGGGCTCTTCTAGTCTATGACATCACTAGTCGAGAAACATACAACGCTCTAAC
CAACTGGCTGACAGATGCCCGGATGTTGGCCAGTCAGAACATAGTGATCATACTATGTGGAAACAAGAAG
GATCTGGATGCTGACCGCGAGGTGACCTTTCTGGAGGCTTCACGCTTCGCTCAGGAGAATGAGCTTATGT
TTTTGGAGACCAGTGCTCTGACAGGGGAGAATGTGGAGGAAGCTTTCGTCCAGTGTGCTCGAAAAATCCT
TAACAAAATTGAATCAGGAGAGCTGGACCCAGAGCGGATGGGTTCAGGAATCCAGTATGGAGACGCGGCT
CTTCGACAGCTGCGTTCACCCAGACGGGCACAAGCCGAGAGCATCCAGGAGTGTGGCTGTTAACACACGT
CCCTCTGAACAGACAACTTTATTATACATAGTTGATAATTCACTGGCCGTCGTTTTACGGTACCATCGAT
GATGATCCAGACATGATAAGATACATTGATGAGTTTGGACAAACCACAACTAGAATGCAGTGAAAAAAAT
GCTTTATTTGTGAAATTTGTGATGCTATTGCTTTATTTGTAACCATTATAAGCTGCAATAAACAAGTTAA
CAACAACAATTGCATTCATTTTATGTTTCAGGTTCAGGGGGAGGTGTGGGAGGTTTTTTAAAGCAAGTAA
AACCTCTACAAATGTGGTATGGCTGATTATGATCCTCTAGATCAGATCTGCGAAGATACGGCCACGGGTG
CTCTTGATCCTGTGGCTGATTTTGGACTGTGCTGCTCGCAGCTGCTGATGAATCACATACTTCCTCCATT
TTCTTCCACTGATTGACTGTTATAATTTCCCTAATTTCCAGGTCAAGGTGCTGTGCATTGTGGTAATAGA
TGTGACATGACGTCACTTCCAAAGGACCAATGAACATGTCTGACCAATTTCATATAATGTGAAAACGATT
TTCATAGGCAGAATAAATAACATTTAAATTAAACTGGGCATCAGCGCAATTCAATTGGTTTGGTAATAGC
AAGGGAAAATAGAATGAAGTGATCTCCAAAAAATAAGTACTTTTTGACTGTAAATAAAATTGTAAGGAGT
AAAAAGTACTTTTTTTTCTAAAAAAATGTAATTAAGTAAAAGTAAAAGTATTGATTTTTAATTGTACTCA
AGTAAAGTAAAAATCCCCAAAAATAATACTTAAGTACAGTAATCAAGTAAAATTACTCAAGTACTTTACA
CCTCTGGTTCTTGACCCCCTACCTTCAGCAAGCCCAGCAGATCCACTAGTTCTAGAGCGGCCGCCACCGC
GGTGGAGCTCCAGCTTTTGTTCCCTTTAGTGAGGGTTAATTGCGCGCTTGGCGTAATCATGGTCATAGCT
GTTTCCTGTGTGAAATTGTTATCCGCTCACAATTCCACACAACATACGAGCCGGAAGCATAAAGTGTAAA
GCCTGGGGTGCCTAATGAGTGAGCTAACTCACATTAATTGCGTTGCGCTCACTGCCCGCTTTCCAGTCGG
GAAACCTGTCGTGCCAGCTGCATTAATGAATCGGCCAACGCGCGGGGAGAGGCGGTTTGCGTATTGGGCG
CTCTTCCGCTTCCTCGCTCACTGACTCGCTGCGCTCGGTCGTTCGGCTGCGGCGAGCGGTATCAGCTCAC
TCAAAGGCGGTAATACGGTTATCCACAGAATCAGGGGATAACGCAGGAAAGAACATGTGAGCAAAAGGCC
AGCAAAAGGCCAGGAACCGTAAAAAGGCCGCGTTGCTGGCGTTTTTCCATAGGCTCCGCCCCCCTGACGA
GCATCACAAAAATCGACGCTCAAGTCAGAGGTGGCGAAACCCGACAGGACTATAAAGATACCAGGCGTTT
CCCCCTGGAAGCTCCCTCGTGCGCTCTCCTGTTCCGACCCTGCCGCTTACCGGATACCTGTCCGCCTTTC
TCCCTTCGGGAAGCGTGGCGCTTTCTCATAGCTCACGCTGTAGGTATCTCAGTTCGGTGTAGGTCGTTCG
CTCCAAGCTGGGCTGTGTGCACGAACCCCCCGTTCAGCCCGACCGCTGCGCCTTATCCGGTAACTATCGT
CTTGAGTCCAACCCGGTAAGACACGACTTATCGCCACTGGCAGCAGCCACTGGTAACAGGATTAGCAGAG
CGAGGTATGTAGGCGGTGCTACAGAGTTCTTGAAGTGGTGGCCTAACTACGGCTACACTAGAAGAACAGT
ATTTGGTATCTGCGCTCTGCTGAAGCCAGTTACCTTCGGAAAAAGAGTTGGTAGCTCTTGATCCGGCAAA
CAAACCACCGCTGGTAGCGGTGGTTTTTTTGTTTGCAAGCAGCAGATTACGCGCAGAAAAAAAGGATCTC
AAGAAGATCCTTTGATCTTTTCTACGGGGTCTGACGCTCAGTGGAACGAAAACTCACGTTAAGGCATTTT
GGTCATGAGATTATCAAAAAGGATCTTCACCTAGATCCTTTTAAATTAAAAATGAAGTTTTAAATCAATC
TAAAGTATATATGAGTAAACTTGGTCTGACAGTTACCAATGCTTAATCAGTGAGGCACCTATCTCAGCGA
TCTGTCTATTTCGTTCATCCATAGTTGCCTGACTCCCCGTCGTGTAGATAACTACGATACGGGAGGGCTT
ACCATCTGGCCCCAGTGCTGCAATGATACCGCGAGACCCACGCTCACCGGCTCCAGATTTATCAGCAATA
AACCAGCCAGCCGGAAGGGCCGAGCGCAGAAGTGGTCCTGCAACTTTATCCGCCTCCATCCAGTCTATTA
ATTGTTGCCGGGAAGCTAGAGTAAGTAGTTCGCCAGTTAATAGTTTGCGCAACGTTGTTGCCATTGCTAC
AGGCATCGTGGTGTCACGCTCGTCGTTTGGTATGGCTTCATTCAGCTCCGGTTCCCAACGATCAAGGCGA
GTTACATGATCCCCCATGTTGTGCAAAAAAGCGGTTAGCTCCTTCGGTCCTCCGATCGTTGTCAGAAGTA
AGTTGGCCGCAGTGTTATCACTCATGGTTATGGCAGCACTGCATAATTCTCTTACTGTCATGCCATCCGT
AAGATGCTTTTCTGTGACTGGTGAGTACTCAACCAAGTCATTCTGAGAATAGTGTATGCGGCGACCGAGT
TGCTCTTGCCCGGCGTCAATACGGGATAATACCGCGCCACATAGCAGAACTTTAAAAGTGCTCATCATTG
GAAAACGTTCTTCGGGGCGAAAACTCTCAAGGATCTTACCGCTGTTGAGATCCAGTTCGATGTAACCCAC
TCGTGCACCCAACTGATCTTCAGCATCTTTTACTTTCACCAGCGTTTCTGGGTGAGCAAAAACAGGAAGG
CAAAATGCCGCAAAAAAGGGAATAAGGGCGACACGGAAATGTTGAATACTCATACTCTTCCTTTTTCAAT
ATTATTGAAGCATTTATCAGGGTTATTGTCTCATGAGCGGATACATATTTGAATGTATTTAGAAAAATAA
ACAAATAGGGGTTCCGCGCACATTTCCCCGAAAAGTGCCACCTAAATTGTAAGCGTTAATATTTTGTTAA
AATTCGCGTTAAATTTTTGTTAAATCAGCTCATTTTTTAACCAATAGGCCGAAATCGGCAAAATCCCTTA
TAAATCAAAAGAATAGACCGAGATAGGGT
[37 nt withheld, positions 4650-4686]
AAAGAACGTGGACTCCAACGTCAAAGG
[32 nt withheld, positions 4714-4745]
GCTGGCTAAGAACTCATCAGCCTCCCCGGTCCATCTACCCACGTACCAATGCACCAATTGGCCACAATGA
CGGCTACTACATGGTGCCATTCCTTCCTCTTTATAGGAATGGAGACTACCTCCTGTCCAACAATGCTCTT
GGATACGAGTACGCCTACCTGTTGGACCCAGGTCATTGCACAACACCAGAAATGCCCTCTGATCTGCAAA
AGACGTGAATATCTGTTCAGACACCCATATCCACTCTGTTCCACACAGGTCAGAGGTTTGTCCAGGAGTT
CTTGACAGAGGTGTAAAAAGTACTCAAAAATTTTACTCAAGTGAAAGTACAAGTACTTAGGGAAAATTTT
ACTCAATTAAAAGTAAAAGTATCTGGCTAGAATCTTACTTGAGTAAAAGTAAAAAAGTACTCCATTAAAA
TTGTACTTGAGTATTAAGGAAGTAAAAGTAAAAGCAAGAAAGAAAACTAGAGATTCTTGTTTAAGCTTTT
AATCTCAAAAAACATTAAATGAAATGCATACAAGGTTTTATCCTGCTTTAGAACTGTTTGTATTTAATTA
TCAAACTATAAGACAGACAATCTAATGCCAGTACACGCTACTCAAAGTTGTAAAACCTCAGATTTAACTT
CAGTAGAAGCTGATTCTCAAAATTGTTAGTGTCAAGCCTAGCTCTTTTGGGGCTGAAAAGCAATCCTGCA
GTGCTGAAAAGCCTCTCACAGGCAGCCGATGCGGGAAGAGGTGTATTAGTCTTGATAGAGAGGCTGCAAA
TAGCAGGAAACGTGAGCAGAGACTCCCTGGTGTCTGAAACACAGGCCAGATGGGCCCTCGAGCAGGAAAC
AGCTATGACCATGATTACGCCAAGCTATCAACTTTGTATAGAAAAGTTGGCACGCGCAGATTCCGTGTGG
GCCTGGTAATATCTTACCATTTTAAGCTATTTTAAGATTAGGGAAAAAAATTAAATAAAACTACTTTAAA
ATTACTTTCCTTAAAAAGCAACATATTTATTTAGTTTTTGTTTAACTGGCTCAAGATTGTAATATTTTAC
TTTTACATGTTTTTTTAAGTACCTAAATGTGTTCAAAAGTAAAGTATGTTATTGTTTTTTTTTTTTAATG
TTAGCTAAGCTTTAAATTGTAATATATTACTTTTAAAAGTGACTTTTTAAAAATGTAAATAAAAAAGTAA
CTATAAATGTGTAATGCATGTTATTTCTGTGGGTTTTTAATTTTCATCTCAACTGGGCTTACAATTTTAA
CATAATAAAAATCAAATCAAATCAAATCAGGCCCTTATTTGTCACATACACTCTTGTATACTGAAATAAA
CTAAATGTTGAGAAAAATTTAAATACACCAAAATAACGCATACCTTTTTTGTAATTACCTAAGTAAAACA
TTTAGTTCCTTTTTTAAGTGACTCAAGATTGTAATCTATTAATTGTAAAAGATAAAACTAGTGATCAATC
TGACGTGCTTCTATGCAGCCTGTGAGATTAATTGTGATGTTTAATTATTAAACAATTTAAATGGATCAAA
CATTTCACATGTGCTTATTGTGTCCAACAAAACCAGCAGAAGCACTTAAAAATATTGCATGACAACATGA
GTTTTTAATGTAAATTATATATACTTCCTAAACGAAGTTAATCATATTTCTAAAATAATAATGTCATTGA
AATATTTAAATAAATGATAAGCTTTAGTTGATTCAACATAAAATTGAAAGCAATAAGGACTTTTTTTTTT
TACAGCGGTGAAGCAAAAGCATGTAATAATCATATAATATAATAAATAAATAAATAAATAATGGCTCTTG
GTGCAAATATGAACACTTTAAATAAATATAGAATAAATATGATCAATAAGTCATAACGATGTGTTTTATG
TTGATTATAATTTAAACATGTTTCTAACGCAAGTTTTAAAAACTGTTTTAAAGTATTATTTTAAGTTATA
AGATCAATTTGACTCAACATTTTGTAGTGAAAATATGTTGTGTAAAATTAATATAATATACACTATAAAA
ATGCAGGGTTCCACACAATACATTAATGTTGTCCCAACACAAATCGATTAAGTTAACAAATATATGTGGA
TTGAACATAAAAAATTAAGTTGTCCCAATGAAATCTCAAGAATTGTGTTGTTTCAGCTCATTTTAAATAA
GTAGTTTTAACAAGTAAAAAATAACATATTTTTGAGTGTGTATATATATATATTACAAAATATAATAATA
TAAAATGTAAAAGATATAAACCATGCTACATATATTTAAGAGCTATTTTGCACATTACTTTTTTGCAAGC
CATTTTAGTGTTTTTTTTACAAATATATATTAGCTAAATATACAATATCTTAAATATACAATTAATCAGA
CATGCAATTAATGCATTTAACCTACATAAAAATACATGATCAACATATGTTTTATGCTGATTACAACTAA
ATCAAACGTAATGAAATTAATTTATAAAAGCGATTTAAATATGTCAATATTTTAAGTTAAAATCACTTGA
AACCTACTATAAATGAACTTAAATTAAAAAAATCTCCTTTAATTCCAATGCAACAGTGTTGTTTTTTCAG
CTGAGGACCCCCGGTGCAGATGGTTGGCCCCCGGCCCGCTATTCTAAGGAAGCCTTTCTTAATTTTAGGG
CGGCGCTGCATGCGCTCAGATCAGATTCACGGGTGGAGAGGGTTATTTTCTCTTTTTTATTTTTTCTTGC
CTGCTCATATTTGGGCCTGTGTGAACCCCAGGCTCCGCCTCGGCCCCCAGGAGCCGCTCTTATTTAAAGG
GGATCCTCGCCTTCAGTCTTCGTCCCAGTGGAAGCATCAGTCTTGTGATAACAACTTGGTGAGTCCTACA
GACCAGCGCTCGACTCTAGGCTTTAAATGCATTGATTTCTCTGGATTAGCTACCGGGAGAGTTTTAACTT
TGCTTATTAGTCTTGTGCTCGAACTGCTAGGTTTAAAGAGTGTTTTCTCTAATGCATGCATGAAGCGACA
GCTGAAAACCAGAAATAGAGCGTTTGTCCTCCTGTTAAACTCTAGCCTTTCTTTGGCATTTGTCAGTCCG
AGTCTTCAGCTGCCGGCAGGAGATTGGGTTTCAGTAACACTTGCTGAGCACAAACTACACGTGCTTTCTT
CAGATTTAATTCATTATTAATCATTCTAGATTTAAATGATGTTCTTACTCATTGCTGATTATTTTAGCCT
TGCGGAGCAGATTAAATGAGCACGTGTTTCATTAAGATTGATTTAAATATAATTAATATTTCACCACTGT
AGTTTTAAAATTGCCTTCTAAGTCATGGTTGATTTTTAATAGGTATCGGCTCTAATTAGATTACTATTTT
GGTTTTTAAATGTTATTTCTATTTCATTTGTAGGCTCGTTTTTAATGTGATTTTATTAGATTCTAGTTTT
AAAATCATCTCTTAGCCTTAATGAGCAGACTGAATGAACATGTTTCATTAAGATTAACTTCATTATAATG
AATTATTTAATCATTCTAGTGGGTTATAAATCAGCTCTATTTAAATTAATTGTCGTGTTTATTTCTATTT
AATTTTTGATTATTTTTTCAGGGTCGTTTTTATGTGATTTTTTCCCGTTTCTAATTTTAAACTAATTGTT
TGATTTTTATATGATTCGACTCTTTTTAAATGAATTGTTTTGCTTTTTTTATTGAGCATATATATATTAT
ACAATTTCAATCAACAATTGTTGTGCTTTTTAAATGTTGTTTCTATTTCATTTCTAGGGTCGATTTTATT
CGATTCTAGTTTTAAAATCGTGATTTTTAACTTCTAACCTTACTGAGCAGACTGAATGAACATGTTTCAT
CAAGATTAACTTCATTATAGTTAATTATTGAATCGTGCTAGTGGTTTATAAATCAGCTCTATTTAAATTA
ATCATCATCATTATTTCTATTTAATTTTTATTATTTCTTTAGGATTATTTTTATGTGATTTTTTTCACGT
TCTAGTTTTAAACTCAATGCTCATTACTGCTCACCCTTGCTGAGCAGTCTTTCGTTAAGATTAAATTAAT
TAATAACCATTCTAGTTTTAAAACAGTGTCTTAAGGCATAGCTGATATTTTACAAGTTTACTATTTAATA
TATCTCCTTTCTTTTTTTAGGGTCGATTTCATCTGATTTGATTAATTTTTATTATCTTCACTAAGCTTTT
TGTTCTAGGTTTTATTCTCAGTATTATTACTGTTATATTTGAACTGAATTTCTCCTCATAGTTTATTCAT
TTTATTTATTTATTTTTTGTTTATTCGCTATTTTGTATTTTAGTTTTTAATTAGAAATTTTATTAGAATC
GTTTTGAACTAGTTTTTATGCACTCTAACATTAATATTAAATCATAACTATTATTTTTATTATAATTTAT
TTGTGTTTATCTTTTTGTGTAGCTTTCATGTGTTTTTATTTTAGTTTTATTATGTTTGCATTGAATTTTT
TGGACTAGTTTATATAACGATATACAGAAAAGCCATGACAACAAATGTTTTTATAATACCTATTAAGTAT
AAGCTAATCAGATTTCCACTATTCTGTTCAAAGTTAACATTATTAGCCATTCTGATGGATCATTTGACAT
TTGTCATATGTCTTTATGAACACTGCTCTTTCAGATGCCACTTTTAAAGCTGTTTTTTACAGTAAATGAA
CGTTTATTATTATGACATTATTTCCTAAGGCCTCTAGAGTACAGCAGGATGTGGCGTGTGCATTACCGTG
TAATTATGCTGACTGTAAATGTGCATTTATAGACTGTCAGCATGTCTGACTGTGCGCTGTTGTGATTGGT
CCTGCACAGACCAAG
Features (pLannotate 1.2.2; 21 found; start..end, strand, type, name):
      2..22      +  protein_bind   attB1: mutant version of attB; core recombination site for the Gateway® BP reaction BP Clonase™
     32..727     +  CDS            mKate2: mKate2 is a basic (constitutively fluorescent) red fluorescent protein published in 2009, derived from Entacmaea quadricolor. It is reported to be a rapidly-maturing monomer with moderate acid sensitivity.
    729..753     -  protein_bind   attB2: mutant version of attB; recombination site for the Gateway® BP reaction BP Clonase™
    755..1390    +  CDS            RAB4A: RAB4A_HUMAN - Also known as RAB4. Experimental evidence at protein level: Swiss-Prot protein existence level 1. Small GTPase which cycles between an active GTP-bound and an inactive GDP-bound state (PubMed:15907487, PubMed:16034420). Involved in protein transport (PubMed:29425100). Plays a role in vesicular traffic. Mediates VEGFR2 endosomal trafficking to enhance VEGFR2 signaling (PubMed:29425100). Acts as a regulator of platelet alpha- granule release during activation and aggregation of platelets (By similarity). From Homo sapiens (Human).
   1414..1434    -  protein_bind   attB3: mutant version of attB; core recombination site for the Gateway® BP reaction BP Clonase™
   1438..1458    +  CDS            lacZα (fragment): LacZα fragment of β-galactosidase; lacZ fragment
   1474..1608    -  polyA_signal   SV40 poly(A) signal: SV40 polyadenylation signal
   1631..1714    -  CDS            large T antigen (fragment): large T antigen from SV40 (simian virus 40)
   2280..2320    -  misc_feature   MCS (fragment): pBluescript multiple cloning site
   2333..2351    -  promoter       T3 promoter: promoter for bacteriophage T3 RNA polymerase
   2396..2412    -  protein_bind   lac operator: The lac repressor binds to the lac operator to inhibit transcription in E. coli. This inhibition can be relieved by adding lactose or isopropyl-β-D-thiogalactopyranoside (IPTG). lac repressor encoded by lacI
   2420..2450    -  promoter       lac promoter: promoter for the E. coli lac operon
   2465..2486    -  protein_bind   CAP binding site: CAP binding activates transcription in the presence of cAMP. E. coli catabolite activator protein
   2499..2591    -  CDS            lacI (fragment): lac repressor; lacI; The lac repressor binds to the lac operator to inhibit transcription in E. coli. This inhibition can be relieved by adding lactose or isopropyl-β-D-thiogalactopyranoside (IPTG).
   2774..3362    -  rep_origin     ori: high-copy-number ColE1/pMB1/pBR322/pUC origin of replication
   3533..4393    -  CDS            AmpR: β-lactamase; bla; confers resistance to ampicillin, carbenicillin, and related antibiotics
   4394..4498    -  promoter       AmpR promoter: bla
   4524..4745    -  rep_origin     M13 ori (fragment) (sequence partly withheld): M13 bacteriophage origin of replication; arrow indicates direction of (+) strand synthesis
   4745..5032    +  CDS            tyr (fragment) (sequence partly withheld): TYRO_ORYLA - Also known as tyro. Experimental evidence at transcript level: Swiss-Prot protein existence level 2. This is a copper-containing oxidase that functions in the formation of pigments such as melanins and other polyphenolic compounds. From Oryzias latipes (Japanese rice fish) (Japanese killifish).
   5614..5634    +  protein_bind   attB4: mutant version of attB; core recombination site for the Gateway® BP reaction BP Clonase™
   6535..6551    -  promoter       copia promoter (fragment): strong promoter from the Drosophila transposable element copia (Sinclair et al., 1986)
