[The description below was written by a language model from this plasmid's Addgene catalogue record and pLannotate feature annotations shown in this document.]
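Description:
actc1b-mKate2-rab4a is a zebrafish expression plasmid made by Gateway cloning into the destination vector pDEST-actc1b-mKate2-ccdb, in which recombination replaced the ccdB counter-selection cassette with the zebrafish rab4a coding sequence. It is maintained in E. coli as a high-copy plasmid through a ColE1/pUC-type origin and selected with ampicillin via the β-lactamase gene. pBluescript-derived remnants (M13 ori fragment, lac promoter/operator, T3 promoter, MCS fragment) mark the bacterial backbone.

The payload is a single fusion gene. Downstream of an attB4 site lies a roughly 4 kb stretch, ending at attB1, that the automated annotation leaves essentially unlabelled. From the construct name and stated purpose this presumably holds the muscle-specific actc1b (alpha-cardiac actin 1b) promoter, although it is not annotated as such, and the short "copia promoter" hit inside it is probably a spurious match. After attB1 comes the red fluorescent protein mKate2, then an attB2 site that acts as a linker, then the rab4a open reading frame, so mKate2 sits at the N terminus of the GTPase. The annotation tool labelled this ORF by similarity to human RAB4A, but the record gives the species as D. rerio. An attB3 site and an SV40 polyadenylation signal close the transcription unit. The medaka tyrosinase fragment flagged beside the M13 ori may reflect Tol2 transposon-derived sequence typical of such multisite Gateway fish vectors, but the record does not state this. The depositor and sequencing-derived records (about 9.6 kb) show the same features in the same order, differing only in start point and slightly in length.

The construct labels Rab4a-positive endosomal compartments in skeletal muscle fibres of live zebrafish, and was deposited with an in vivo cell biological screen examining T-tubule formation.
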