Addgene plasmid #109646: actc1b-mKate2-rab4a
Purpose: Muscle specific zebrafish expression of mKate2 fused to rab4a
Depositing lab: Rob Parton. Depositing organization: University of Queensland, Institute for Molecular Bioscience. Publication: In vivo cell biological screening identifies an endocytic capture mechanism for T-tubule formation. Hall TE, Martel N, Ariotti N, Xiong Z, Lo HP, Ferguson C, Rae J, Lim YW, Parton RG. Nat Commun. 2020 Jul 24;11(1):3711. doi: 10.1038/s41467-020-17486-w. PubMed 32709891.
Backbone
  Vector backbone: pDEST-actc1b-mKate2-ccdb
  Vector type: Zebrafish plasmids
Growth in bacteria
  Bacterial resistance: Ampicillin, 100 μg/mL
  Growth temperature: 37°C
  Growth strain: DH5alpha
  Copy number: High Copy
Gene/Insert
  Gene/Insert name: rab4a
  Species: D. rerio (zebrafish)
  Entrez Gene: rab4a (a.k.a. fc93b03, wu:fc93b03)
  Tag / fusion protein: mKate2 (N terminal on insert)
  Cloning method: Gateway Cloning
Terms and licenses: Academic/Nonprofit Terms; Industry Terms: Not Available to Industry
How to cite: actc1b-mKate2-rab4a was a gift from Rob Parton (Addgene plasmid # 109646 ; http://n2t.net/addgene:109646 ; RRID:Addgene_109646)
